>Addgene plasmid #115689 | pKIOct4-Halo-IRES-Bsd | addgene full sequence | sequence record 222073 | Addgene NGS Result
GCCTTTTGCTGGCCTTTTGCTCACATGTGAATTCGAGACGGTCGACCCATCTCTGTGCCCATCCTAGGTG
GTTCGAGTATGGTTCTGTAACCGGCGCCAGAAGGGCAAAAGATCAAGTATTGAGTATTCCCAACGAGAAG
AGTATGAGGCTACAGGGACACCTTTCCCAGGGGGGGCTGTATCCTTTCCTCTGCCCCCAGGTCCCCACTT
TGGCACCCCAGGCTATGGAAGCCCCCACTTCACCACACTCTACTCAGTCCCTTTTCCTGAGGGCGAGGCC
TTTCCCTCTGTTCCCGTCACTGCTCTGGGCTCTCCCATGCATTCAAACTGGCGCGCCGCTAGCCGTCTCA
CTAGTATGGCAGAAATCGGTACTGGCTTTCCATTCGACCCCCATTATGTGGAAGTCCTGGGCGAGCGCAT
GCACTACGTCGATGTTGGTCCGCGCGATGGCACCCCTGTGCTGTTCCTGCACGGTAACCCGACCTCCTCC
TACGTGTGGCGCAACATCATCCCGCATGTTGCACCGACCCATCGCTGCATTGCTCCAGACCTGATCGGTA
TGGGCAAATCCGACAAACCAGACCTGGGTTATTTCTTCGACGACCACGTCCGCTTCATGGATGCCTTCAT
CGAAGCCCTGGGTCTGGAAGAGGTCGTCCTGGTCATTCACGACTGGGGCTCCGCTCTGGGTTTCCACTGG
GCCAAGCGCAATCCAGAGCGCGTCAAAGGTATTGCATTTATGGAGTTCATCCGCCCTATCCCGACCTGGG
ACGAATGGCCAGAATTTGCCCGCGAGACCTTCCAGGCCTTCCGCACCACCGACGTCGGCCGCAAGCTGAT
CATCGATCAGAACGTTTTTATCGAGGGTACGCTGCCGATGGGTGTCGTCCGCCCGCTGACTGAAGTCGAG
ATGGACCATTACCGCGAGCCGTTCCTGAATCCTGTTGACCGCGAGCCACTGTGGCGCTTCCCAAACGAGC
TGCCAATCGCCGGTGAGCCAGCGAACATCGTCGCGCTGGTCGAAGAATACATGGACTGGCTGCACCAGTC
CCCTGTCCCGAAGCTGCTGTTCTGGGGCACCCCAGGCGTTCTGATCCCACCGGCCGAAGCCGCTCGCCTG
GCCAAAAGCCTGCCTAACTGCAAGGCTGTGGACATCGGCCCGGGTCTGAATCTGCTGCAAGAAGACAACC
CGGACCTGATCGGCAGCGAGATCGCGCGCTGGCTGTCGACGCTCGAGATTTCCGGCGAGCCAACCACTGA
GGATCTGTACTTTCAGAGCGATAACTCTAGATGAAGAATAAGGACCGCCCCTCTCCCTCCCCCCCCCCTA
ACGTTACTGGCCGAAGCCGCTTGGAATAAGGCCGGTGTGCGTTTGTCTATATGTTATTTTCCACCATATT
GCCGTCTTTTGGCAATGTGAGGGCCCGGAAACCTGGCCCTGTCTTCTTGACGAGCATTCCTAGGGGTCTT
TCCCCTCTCGCCAAAGGAATGCAAGGTCTGTTGAATGTCGTGAAGGAAGCAGTTCCTCTGGAAGCTTCTT
GAAGACAAACAACGTCTGTAGCGACCCTTTGCAGGCAGCGGAACCCCCCACCTGGCGACAGGTGCCTCTG
CGGCCAAAAGCCACGTGTATAAGATACACCTGCAAAGGCGGCACAACCCCAGTGCCACGTTGTGAGTTGG
ATAGTTGTGGAAAGAGTCAAATGGCTCTCCTCAAGCGTATTCAACAAGGGGCTGAAGGATGCCCAGAAGG
TACCCCATTGTATGGGATCTGATCTGGGGCCTCGGTACACATGCTTTACATGTGTTTAGTCGAGGTTAAA
AAAACGTCTAGGCCCCCCGAACCACGGGGACGTGGTTTTCCTTTGAAAAACACGATGATAATATGGCCAC
AACCATGGGAAGATCCACCGGGACCATGGCCAAGCCTTTGTCTCAAGAAGAATCCACCCTCATTGAAAGA
GCAACGGCTACAATCAACAGCATCCCCATCTCTGAAGACTACAGCGTCGCCAGCGCAGCTCTCTCTAGCG
ACGGCCGCATCTTCACTGGTGTCAATGTATATCATTTTACTGGGGGACCTTGTGCAGAACTCGTGGTGCT
GGGCACTGCTGCTGCTGCGGCAGCTGGCAACCTGACTTGTATCGTCGCGATCGGAAATGAGAACAGGGGC
ATCTTGAGCCCCTGCGGACGGTGCCGACAGGTGCTTCTCGATCTGCATCCTGGGATCAAAGCCATAGTGA
AGGACAGTGATGGACAGCCGACGGCAGTTGGGATTCGTGAATTGCTGCCCTCTGGTTATGTGTGGGAGGG
CTAAGCGGCCGCGGATAACTTCGTACATTATACGAAGTTATTGGGCACCAGCCCTCCCTGGGGATGCTGT
GAGCCAAGGCAAGGGAGGTAGACAAGAGAACCTGGAGCTTTGGGGTTAAATTCTTTTACTGAGGAGGGAT
TAAAAGCACAACAGGGGTGGGGGGTGGGATGGGGAAAGAAGCTCAGTGATGCTGTTGATCAGGAGCCTGG
CCTGTCTGTCACTCATCATTTTGTTCTTAAATAAAGACTGGGACACACAGTAGATAGCTGAATTTTGTTT
TCCTTCAGTTCCTAGAGAGCCTGCGGTTGGAGAAAGCCAGTAATGGATTCTCAAACCCCAGGTGATCTTC
AAAACAGGCGCCATTGAAACCATTGGAGTTCCCATATGCTTAAAAGGCGTAAATTGTAAGCGTTAATATT
TTGTTAAAATTCGCGTTAAATTTTTGTTAAATCAGCTCATTTTTTAACCAATAGGCCGAAATCGGCAAAA
TCCCTTATAAATCAAAAGAATAGACCGAGATAGGGT
[37 nt withheld, positions 2837-2873]
AAAGAACGTGGACTCCAACGTCAAAGG
[49 nt withheld, positions 2901-2949]
T
[91 nt withheld, positions 2951-3041]
G
[124 nt withheld, positions 3043-3166]
CAGGTGGCACTTTTCGGGGAAATGTGCGCGGAACCCCTATTTGTTTATTTTTCTAAATACATTCAAATAT
GTATCCGCTCATGAGACAATAACCCTGATAAATGCTTCAATAATATTGAAAAAGGAAGAGTCCTGAGGCG
GAAAGAACCAGCTGTGGAATGTGTGTCAGTTAGGGTGTGGAAAGTCCCCAGGCTCCCCAGCAGGCAGAAG
TATGCAAAGCATGCATCTCAATTAGTCAGCAACCAGGTGTGGAAAGTCCCCAGGCTCCCCAGCAGGCAGA
AGTATGCAAAGCATGCATCTCAATTAGTCAGCAACCATAGTCCCGCCCCTAACTCCGCCCATCCCGCCCC
TAACTCCGCCCAGTTCCGCCCATTCTCCGCCCCATGGCTGACTAATTTTTTTTATTTATGCAGAGGCCGA
GGCCGCCTCGGCCTCTGAGCTATTCCAGAAGTAGTGAGGAGGCTTTTTTGGAGGCCTAGGCTTTTGCAAA
GATCGATCAAGAGACAGGATGAGGATCGTTTCGCATGATTGAACAAGATGGATTGCACGCAGGTTCTCCG
GCCGCTTGGGTGGAGAGGCTATTCGGCTATGACTGGGCACAACAGACAATCGGCTGCTCTGATGCCGCCG
TGTTCCGGCTGTCAGCGCAGGGGCGCCCGGTTCTTTTTGTCAAGACCGACCTGTCCGGTGCCCTGAATGA
ACTGCAAGACGAGGCAGCGCGGCTATCGTGGCTGGCCACGACGGGCGTTCCTTGCGCAGCTGTGCTCGAC
GTTGTCACTGAAGCGGGAAGGGACTGGCTGCTATTGGGCGAAGTGCCGGGGCAGGATCTCCTGTCATCTC
ACCTTGCTCCTGCCGAGAAAGTATCCATCATGGCTGATGCAATGCGGCGGCTGCATACGCTTGATCCGGC
TACCTGCCCATTCGACCACCAAGCGAAACATCGCATCGAGCGAGCACGTACTCGGATGGAAGCCGGTCTT
GTCGATCAGGATGATCTGGACGAAGAGCATCAGGGGCTCGCGCCAGCCGAACTGTTCGCCAGGCTCAAGG
CGAGCATGCCCGACGGCGAGGATCTCGTCGTGACCCATGGCGATGCCTGCTTGCCGAATATCATGGTGGA
AAATGGCCGCTTTTCTGGATTCATCGACTGTGGCCGGCTGGGTGTGGCGGACCGCTATCAGGACATAGCG
TTGGCTACCCGTGATATTGCTGAAGAGCTTGGCGGCGAATGGGCTGACCGCTTCCTCGTGCTTTACGGTA
TCGCCGCTCCCGATTCGCAGCGCATCGCCTTCTATCGCCTTCTTGACGAGTTCTTCTGAGCGGGACTCTG
GGGTTCGAAATGACCGACCAAGCGACGCCCAACCTGCCATCACGAGATTTCGATTCCACCGCCGCCTTCT
ATGAAAGGTTGGGCTTCGGAATCGTTTTCCGGGACGCCGGCTGGATGATCCTCCAGCGCGGGGATCTCAT
GCTGGAGTTCTTCGCCCACCCTAGGGGGAGGCTAACTGAAACACGGAAGGAGACAATACCGGAAGGAACC
CGCGCTATGACGGCAATAAAAAGACAGAATAAAACGCACGGTGTTGGGTCGTTTGTTCATAAACGCGGGG
TTCGGTCCCAGGGCTGGCACTCTGTCGATACCCCACCGAGACCCCATTGGGGCCAATACGCCCGCGTTTC
TTCCTTTTCCCCACCCCACCCCCCAAGTTCGGGTGAAGGCCCAGGGCTCGCAGCCAACGTCGGGGCGGCA
GGCCCTGCCATAGCCTCAGGTTACTCATATATACTTTAGATTGATTTAAAACTTCATTTTTAATTTAAAA
GGATCTAGGTGAAGATCCTTTTTGATAATCTCATGACCAAAATCCCTTAACGTGAGTTTTCGTTCCACTG
AGCGTCAGACCCCGTAGAAAAGATCAAAGGATCTTCTTGAGATCCTTTTTTTCTGCGCGTAATCTGCTGC
TTGCAAACAAAAAAACCACCGCTACCAGCGGTGGTTTGTTTGCCGGATCAAGAGCTACCAACTCTTTTTC
CGAAGGTAACTGGCTTCAGCAGAGCGCAGATACCAAATACTGTTCTTCTAGTGTAGCCGTAGTTAGGCCA
CCACTTCAAGAACTCTGTAGCACCGCCTACATACCTCGCTCTGCTAATCCTGTTACCAGTGGCTGCTGCC
AGTGGCGATAAGTCGTGTCTTACCGGGTTGGACTCAAGACGATAGTTACCGGATAAGGCGCAGCGGTCGG
GCTGAACGGGGGGTTCGTGCACACAGCCCAGCTTGGAGCGAACGACCTACACCGAACTGAGATACCTACA
GCGTGAGCTATGAGAAAGCGCCACGCTTCCCGAAGGGAGAAAGGCGGACAGGTATCCGGTAAGCGGCAGG
GTCGGAACAGGAGAGCGCACGAGGGAGCTTCCAGGGGGAAACGCCTGGTATCTTTATAGTCCTGTCGGGT
TTCGCCACCTCTGACTTGAGCGTCGATTTTTGTGATGCTCGTCAGGGGGGCGGAGCCTATGGAAAAACGC
CAGCAACGCGGCCTTTTTACGGTTCCTG
Features (pLannotate 1.2.2; 14 found; start..end, strand, type, name):
     68..328     +  CDS            Pou5f1 (fragment): PO5F1_MOUSE - Also known as Oct-3, Oct-4, Otf-3, Otf3. Experimental evidence at protein level: Swiss-Prot protein existence level 1. Transcription factor that binds to the octamer motif (5'- ATTTGCAT-3') (PubMed:1972777, PubMed:1690859, PubMed:1967980, PubMed:17525163, PubMed:23376973). Forms a trimeric complex with SOX2 or SOX15 on DNA and controls the expression of a number of genes involved in embryonic development such as YES1, FGF4, UTF1 and ZFP206 (PubMed:15863505, PubMed:17097055, PubMed:17496161, PubMed:19740739). Critical for early embryogenesis and for embryonic stem cell pluripotenc
    356..1246    +  CDS            HaloTag®: modified bacterial dehalogenase that forms covalent bonds with chloroalkane derivatives
   1259..1279    +  CDS            TEV site: tobacco etch virus (TEV) protease recognition and cleavage site
   1308..1894    +  misc_feature   IRES2: internal ribosome entry site (IRES) of the encephalomyocarditis virus (EMCV)
   1916..2314    +  CDS            BSD: blasticidin S deaminase; Aspergillus terreus BSD; confers resistance to blasticidin
   2333..2351    -  protein_bind   loxPsym (fragment): loxPsym has a symmetric spacer region, and loxPsym sites are capable of recombining in either orientation (Hoess et al., 1986). Cre recombinase
   2738..3166    -  rep_origin     f1 ori (sequence partly withheld): f1 bacteriophage origin of replication; arrow indicates direction of (+) strand synthesis
   3193..3297    +  promoter       AmpR promoter: bla
   3299..3656    +  promoter       SV40 promoter: SV40 enhancer and early promoter
   3691..4485    +  CDS            NeoR/KanR: aminoglycoside phosphotransferase from Tn5; aph(3')-II (or nptII); confers resistance to neomycin, kanamycin, and G418 (Geneticin®)
   4506..4658    +  CDS            ble (fragment): BLE_KLEPN - Experimental evidence at protein level: Swiss-Prot protein existence level 1. Binding protein with a strong affinity to the bleomycin family of antibiotics. Binds to CL990; an antimitotic-antibiotic compound. From Klebsiella pneumoniae.
   4717..4764    +  polyA_signal   HSV TK poly(A) signal: herpes simplex virus thymidine kinase polyadenylation signal (Cole and Stacy, 1985)
   4855..4871    -  polyA_signal   bGH poly(A) signal (fragment): bovine growth hormone polyadenylation signal
   5093..5681    +  rep_origin     ori: high-copy-number ColE1/pMB1/pBR322/pUC origin of replication
