[The description below was written by a language model from this plasmid's Addgene catalogue record and pLannotate feature annotations shown in this document.]
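Description:
pKIOct4-Halo-IRES-Bsd is a 5.7 kb donor plasmid built to knock a HaloTag into the endogenous mouse Oct4 (Pou5f1) locus, so that OCT4 is made as a C-terminal HaloTag fusion from its native gene. It is catalogued as a mammalian expression vector on a pCMV backbone, but the annotated feature table shows no CMV promoter or any other promoter upstream of the payload. This fits a design in which the integrated cassette relies on the endogenous Pou5f1 regulatory sequences. The plasmid is propagated in E. coli through a high-copy ColE1/pUC-type origin and selected with kanamycin. Resistance comes from a Tn5 NeoR/KanR gene placed behind tandem bacterial (AmpR) and SV40 early promoters and followed by an HSV TK polyadenylation signal. An f1 origin is also present.

The payload begins with a fragment of the Pou5f1 coding sequence, which presumably serves as part of the upstream homology region. HaloTag comes next, a modified dehalogenase that binds chloroalkane ligands covalently, followed by a short TEV protease recognition site. An EMCV IRES then drives translation of blasticidin S deaminase from the same transcript, so blasticidin resistance depends on expression from the targeted locus and selects for cells carrying the knock-in. A partial lox-type site is annotated just after the resistance gene. The stretch between it and the f1 origin is unannotated and may contain the downstream homology arm, though the record does not say so. The record also does not state how targeting is stimulated, for example with a nuclease. The associated work concerns how endogenous OCT4 and SOX2 fluctuations affect pluripotent cell fate decisions, where Halo labelling lets OCT4 levels be measured in living cells.
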