Addgene plasmid #115689: pKIOct4-Halo-IRES-Bsd
Purpose: Knock-in of a HaloTag fusion protein into the endogenous OCT4 (Pou5f1) protein
Depositing lab: David Suter. Depositing organization: Swiss Federal Institute of Technology (EPFL). Publication: Endogenous fluctuations of OCT4 and SOX2 bias pluripotent cell fate decisions. Strebinger D, Deluz C, Friman ET, Govindan S, Alber AB, Suter DM. Mol Syst Biol. 2019 Sep;15(9):e9002. doi: 10.15252/msb.20199002. PubMed 31556488.
Backbone
  Vector backbone: pCMV
  Vector type: Mammalian Expression
  Selectable markers: Blasticidin
Growth in bacteria
  Bacterial resistance: Kanamycin, 50 μg/mL
  Growth temperature: 37°C
  Growth strain: DH5alpha
  Copy number: Unknown
Gene/Insert
  Gene/Insert name: OCT4-Halo-IRES-Bsd
  Species: Synthetic
  Insert size (bp): 2023
  Cloning method: Unknown
  Sequencing primers: 5′ Unknown
Terms and licenses: Academic/Nonprofit Terms; Industry Terms: Not Available to Industry
Depositor comments: Please visit https://www.biorxiv.org/content/early/2018/04/18/299073 for BioRxiv preprint
How to cite: pKIOct4-Halo-IRES-Bsd was a gift from David Suter (Addgene plasmid # 115689 ; http://n2t.net/addgene:115689 ; RRID:Addgene_115689)
