LOCUS       Exported 5714 bp ds-DNA circular SYN 12-MAY-2021
DEFINITION  Knock-in of a HaloTag fusion protein into the endogenous OCT4
            (Pou5f1) protein.
ACCESSION   .
VERSION     .
KEYWORDS    pKIOct4-Halo-IRES-Bsd
SOURCE      synthetic DNA construct
  ORGANISM  synthetic DNA construct
REFERENCE   1 (bases 1 to 5714)
  AUTHORS   Strebinger D, Friman ET, Deluz C, Govindan S, Alber AB, Suter DM
  TITLE     Endogenous fluctuations of OCT4 and SOX2 bias pluripotent cell fate
            decisions
  JOURNAL   bioRxiv 299073
REFERENCE   2 (bases 1 to 5714)
  AUTHORS   .
  TITLE     Direct Submission
  JOURNAL   Exported May 12, 2021 from SnapGene Server 1.1.58
            http://www.snapgene.com
FEATURES             Location/Qualifiers
     source          1..5714
                     /organism="synthetic DNA construct"
                     /mol_type="other DNA"
     CDS             371..1261
                     /codon_start=1
                     /product="modified bacterial dehalogenase that forms
                     covalent bonds with chloroalkane derivatives"
                     /label=HaloTag(R)
                     /translation="MAEIGTGFPFDPHYVEVLGERMHYVDVGPRDGTPVLFLHGNPTSS
                     YVWRNIIPHVAPTHRCIAPDLIGMGKSDKPDLGYFFDDHVRFMDAFIEALGLEEVVLVI
                     HDWGSALGFHWAKRNPERVKGIAFMEFIRPIPTWDEWPEFARETFQAFRTTDVGRKLII
                     DQNVFIEGTLPMGVVRPLTEVEMDHYREPFLNPVDREPLWRFPNELPIAGEPANIVALV
                     EEYMDWLHQSPVPKLLFWGTPGVLIPPAEAARLAKSLPNCKAVDIGPGLNLLQEDNPDL
                     IGSEIARWLSTLEISG"
     CDS             1274..1294
                     /codon_start=1
                     /product="tobacco etch virus (TEV) protease recognition and
                     cleavage site"
                     /label=TEV site
                     /translation="EDLYFQS"
     misc_feature    1323..1909
                     /label=IRES2
                     /note="internal ribosome entry site (IRES) of the
                     encephalomyocarditis virus (EMCV)"
     primer_bind     complement(1490..1507)
                     /label=IRES reverse
                     /note="IRES internal ribosome entry site, reverse primer.
                     Also called pCDH-rev"
     primer_bind     1717..1736
                     /label=IRES-F
                     /note="IRES internal ribosome entry site, forward primer"
     CDS             1931..2329
                     /codon_start=1
                     /gene="Aspergillus terreus BSD"
                     /product="blasticidin S deaminase"
                     /label=BSD
                     /note="confers resistance to blasticidin"
                     /translation="MAKPLSQEESTLIERATATINSIPISEDYSVASAALSSDGRIFTG
                     VNVYHFTGGPCAELVVLGTAAAAAAGNLTCIVAIGNENRGILSPCGRCRQVLLDLHPGI
                     KAIVKDSDGQPTAVGIRELLPSGYVWEG"
     CDS             complement(2698..2709)
                     /codon_start=1
                     /product="WELQut protease recognition and cleavage site"
                     /label=WELQut site
                     /translation="WELQ"
     rep_origin      complement(2726..3181)
                     /direction=LEFT
                     /label=f1 ori
                     /note="f1 bacteriophage origin of replication; arrow
                     indicates direction of (+) strand synthesis"
     primer_bind     complement(2863..2884)
                     /label=F1ori-F
                     /note="F1 origin, forward primer"
     primer_bind     3075..3094
                     /label=F1ori-R
                     /note="F1 origin, reverse primer"
     promoter        3208..3312
                     /gene="bla"
                     /label=AmpR promoter
     promoter        3314..3671
                     /label=SV40 promoter
                     /note="SV40 enhancer and early promoter"
     primer_bind     complement(3337..3357)
                     /label=pBABE 3'
                     /note="SV40 enhancer, reverse primer for pBABE vectors"
     rep_origin      3522..3657
                     /label=SV40 ori
                     /note="SV40 origin of replication"
     primer_bind     3584..3603
                     /label=SV40pro-F
                     /note="SV40 promoter/origin, forward primer"
     CDS             3706..4500
                     /codon_start=1
                     /gene="aph(3')-II (or nptII)"
                     /product="aminoglycoside phosphotransferase from Tn5"
                     /label=NeoR/KanR
                     /note="confers resistance to neomycin, kanamycin, and G418
                     (Geneticin(R))"
                     /translation="MIEQDGLHAGSPAAWVERLFGYDWAQQTIGCSDAAVFRLSAQGRP
                     VLFVKTDLSGALNELQDEAARLSWLATTGVPCAAVLDVVTEAGRDWLLLGEVPGQDLLS
                     SHLAPAEKVSIMADAMRRLHTLDPATCPFDHQAKHRIERARTRMEAGLVDQDDLDEEHQ
                     GLAPAELFARLKASMPDGEDLVVTHGDACLPNIMVENGRFSGFIDCGRLGVADRYQDIA
                     LATRDIAEELGGEWADRFLVLYGIAAPDSQRIAFYRLLDEFF"
     primer_bind     complement(3760..3779)
                     /label=Neo-R
                     /note="Neomycin resistance gene, reverse primer"
     primer_bind     4370..4389
                     /label=Neo-F
                     /note="Neomycin resistance gene, forward primer"
     primer_bind     complement(4688..4707)
                     /label=TK-pA-R
                     /note="Thymidine kinase polyA, reverse primer"
     polyA_signal    4732..4779
                     /label=HSV TK poly(A) signal
                     /note="herpes simplex virus thymidine kinase
                     polyadenylation signal (Cole and Stacy, 1985)"
     rep_origin      5108..5696
                     /direction=RIGHT
                     /label=ori
                     /note="high-copy-number ColE1/pMB1/pBR322/pUC origin of
                     replication"
     primer_bind     5597..5616
                     /label=pBR322ori-F
                     /note="pBR322 origin, forward primer"
ORIGIN
        1 tttttacggt tcctggcctt ttgctggcct tttgctcaca tgtgaattcg agacggtcga
       61 cccatctctg tgcccatcct aggtggttcg agtatggttc tgtaaccggc gccagaaggg
      121 caaaagatca agtattgagt attcccaacg agaagagtat gaggctacag ggacaccttt
      181 cccagggggg gctgtatcct ttcctctgcc cccaggtccc cactttggca ccccaggcta
      241 tggaagcccc cacttcacca cactctactc agtccctttt cctgagggcg aggcctttcc
      301 ctctgttccc gtcactgctc tgggctctcc catgcattca aactggcgcg ccgctagccg
      361 tctcactagt atggcagaaa tcggtactgg ctttccattc gacccccatt atgtggaagt
      421 cctgggcgag cgcatgcact acgtcgatgt tggtccgcgc gatggcaccc ctgtgctgtt
      481 cctgcacggt aacccgacct cctcctacgt gtggcgcaac atcatcccgc atgttgcacc
      541 gacccatcgc tgcattgctc cagacctgat cggtatgggc aaatccgaca aaccagacct
      601 gggttatttc ttcgacgacc acgtccgctt catggatgcc ttcatcgaag ccctgggtct
      661 ggaagaggtc gtcctggtca ttcacgactg gggctccgct ctgggtttcc actgggccaa
      721 gcgcaatcca gagcgcgtca aaggtattgc atttatggag ttcatccgcc ctatcccgac
      781 ctgggacgaa tggccagaat ttgcccgcga gaccttccag gccttccgca ccaccgacgt
      841 cggccgcaag ctgatcatcg atcagaacgt ttttatcgag ggtacgctgc cgatgggtgt
      901 cgtccgcccg ctgactgaag tcgagatgga ccattaccgc gagccgttcc tgaatcctgt
      961 tgaccgcgag ccactgtggc gcttcccaaa cgagctgcca atcgccggtg agccagcgaa
     1021 catcgtcgcg ctggtcgaag aatacatgga ctggctgcac cagtcccctg tcccgaagct
     1081 gctgttctgg ggcaccccag gcgttctgat cccaccggcc gaagccgctc gcctggccaa
     1141 aagcctgcct aactgcaagg ctgtggacat cggcccgggt ctgaatctgc tgcaagaaga
     1201 caacccggac ctgatcggca gcgagatcgc gcgctggctg tcgacgctcg agatttccgg
     1261 cgagccaacc actgaggatc tgtactttca gagcgataac tctagatgaa gaataaggac
     1321 cgcccctctc cctccccccc ccctaacgtt actggccgaa gccgcttgga ataaggccgg
     1381 tgtgcgtttg tctatatgtt attttccacc atattgccgt cttttggcaa tgtgagggcc
     1441 cggaaacctg gccctgtctt cttgacgagc attcctaggg gtctttcccc tctcgccaaa
     1501 ggaatgcaag gtctgttgaa tgtcgtgaag gaagcagttc ctctggaagc ttcttgaaga
     1561 caaacaacgt ctgtagcgac cctttgcagg cagcggaacc ccccacctgg cgacaggtgc
     1621 ctctgcggcc aaaagccacg tgtataagat acacctgcaa aggcggcaca accccagtgc
     1681 cacgttgtga gttggatagt tgtggaaaga gtcaaatggc tctcctcaag cgtattcaac
     1741 aaggggctga aggatgccca gaaggtaccc cattgtatgg gatctgatct ggggcctcgg
     1801 tacacatgct ttacatgtgt ttagtcgagg ttaaaaaaac gtctaggccc cccgaaccac
     1861 ggggacgtgg ttttcctttg aaaaacacga tgataatatg gccacaacca tgggaagatc
     1921 caccgggacc atggccaagc ctttgtctca agaagaatcc accctcattg aaagagcaac
     1981 ggctacaatc aacagcatcc ccatctctga agactacagc gtcgccagcg cagctctctc
     2041 tagcgacggc cgcatcttca ctggtgtcaa tgtatatcat tttactgggg gaccttgtgc
     2101 agaactcgtg gtgctgggca ctgctgctgc tgcggcagct ggcaacctga cttgtatcgt
     2161 cgcgatcgga aatgagaaca ggggcatctt gagcccctgc ggacggtgcc gacaggtgct
     2221 tctcgatctg catcctggga tcaaagccat agtgaaggac agtgatggac agccgacggc
     2281 agttgggatt cgtgaattgc tgccctctgg ttatgtgtgg gagggctaag cggccgcgga
     2341 taacttcgta cattatacga agttattggg caccagccct ccctggggat gctgtgagcc
     2401 aaggcaaggg aggtagacaa gagaacctgg agctttgggg ttaaattctt ttactgagga
     2461 gggattaaaa gcacaacagg ggtggggggt gggatgggga aagaagctca gtgatgctgt
     2521 tgatcaggag cctggcctgt ctgtcactca tcattttgtt cttaaataaa gactgggaca
     2581 cacagtagat agctgaattt tgttttcctt cagttcctag agagcctgcg gttggagaaa
     2641 gccagtaatg gattctcaaa ccccaggtga tcttcaaaac aggcgccatt gaaaccattg
     2701 gagttcccat atgcttaaaa ggcgtaaatt gtaagcgtta atattttgtt aaaattcgcg
     2761 ttaaattttt gttaaatcag ctcatttttt aaccaatagg ccgaaatcgg caaaatccct
     2821 tataaatcaa aagaatagac cgagataggg ttgagtgttg ttccagtttg gaacaagagt
     2881 ccactattaa agaacgtgga ctccaacgtc aaaggnnnnn nnnnnnnnnn nnnnnnnnnn
     2941 nnnnnnnnnn nnnnnnnnnn nnnntnnnnn nnnnnnnnnn nnnnnnnnnn nnnnnnnnnn
     3001 nnnnnnnnnn nnnnnnnnnn nnnnnnnnnn nnnnnnnnnn nnnnnnnnnn nnnnnngnnn
     3061 nnnnnnnnnn nnnnnnnnnn nnnnnnnnnn nnnnnnnnnn nnnnnnnnnn nnnnnnnnnn
     3121 nnnnnnnnnn nnnnnnnnnn nnnnnnnnnn nnnnnnnnnn nnnnnnnnnn nnnnnnnnnn
     3181 ncaggtggca cttttcgggg aaatgtgcgc ggaaccccta tttgtttatt tttctaaata
     3241 cattcaaata tgtatccgct catgagacaa taaccctgat aaatgcttca ataatattga
     3301 aaaaggaaga gtcctgaggc ggaaagaacc agctgtggaa tgtgtgtcag ttagggtgtg
     3361 gaaagtcccc aggctcccca gcaggcagaa gtatgcaaag catgcatctc aattagtcag
     3421 caaccaggtg tggaaagtcc ccaggctccc cagcaggcag aagtatgcaa agcatgcatc
     3481 tcaattagtc agcaaccata gtcccgcccc taactccgcc catcccgccc ctaactccgc
     3541 ccagttccgc ccattctccg ccccatggct gactaatttt ttttatttat gcagaggccg
     3601 aggccgcctc ggcctctgag ctattccaga agtagtgagg aggctttttt ggaggcctag
     3661 gcttttgcaa agatcgatca agagacagga tgaggatcgt ttcgcatgat tgaacaagat
     3721 ggattgcacg caggttctcc ggccgcttgg gtggagaggc tattcggcta tgactgggca
     3781 caacagacaa tcggctgctc tgatgccgcc gtgttccggc tgtcagcgca ggggcgcccg
     3841 gttctttttg tcaagaccga cctgtccggt gccctgaatg aactgcaaga cgaggcagcg
     3901 cggctatcgt ggctggccac gacgggcgtt ccttgcgcag ctgtgctcga cgttgtcact
     3961 gaagcgggaa gggactggct gctattgggc gaagtgccgg ggcaggatct cctgtcatct
     4021 caccttgctc ctgccgagaa agtatccatc atggctgatg caatgcggcg gctgcatacg
     4081 cttgatccgg ctacctgccc attcgaccac caagcgaaac atcgcatcga gcgagcacgt
     4141 actcggatgg aagccggtct tgtcgatcag gatgatctgg acgaagagca tcaggggctc
     4201 gcgccagccg aactgttcgc caggctcaag gcgagcatgc ccgacggcga ggatctcgtc
     4261 gtgacccatg gcgatgcctg cttgccgaat atcatggtgg aaaatggccg cttttctgga
     4321 ttcatcgact gtggccggct gggtgtggcg gaccgctatc aggacatagc gttggctacc
     4381 cgtgatattg ctgaagagct tggcggcgaa tgggctgacc gcttcctcgt gctttacggt
     4441 atcgccgctc ccgattcgca gcgcatcgcc ttctatcgcc ttcttgacga gttcttctga
     4501 gcgggactct ggggttcgaa atgaccgacc aagcgacgcc caacctgcca tcacgagatt
     4561 tcgattccac cgccgccttc tatgaaaggt tgggcttcgg aatcgttttc cgggacgccg
     4621 gctggatgat cctccagcgc ggggatctca tgctggagtt cttcgcccac cctaggggga
     4681 ggctaactga aacacggaag gagacaatac cggaaggaac ccgcgctatg acggcaataa
     4741 aaagacagaa taaaacgcac ggtgttgggt cgtttgttca taaacgcggg gttcggtccc
     4801 agggctggca ctctgtcgat accccaccga gaccccattg gggccaatac gcccgcgttt
     4861 cttccttttc cccaccccac cccccaagtt cgggtgaagg cccagggctc gcagccaacg
     4921 tcggggcggc aggccctgcc atagcctcag gttactcata tatactttag attgatttaa
     4981 aacttcattt ttaatttaaa aggatctagg tgaagatcct ttttgataat ctcatgacca
     5041 aaatccctta acgtgagttt tcgttccact gagcgtcaga ccccgtagaa aagatcaaag
     5101 gatcttcttg agatcctttt tttctgcgcg taatctgctg cttgcaaaca aaaaaaccac
     5161 cgctaccagc ggtggtttgt ttgccggatc aagagctacc aactcttttt ccgaaggtaa
     5221 ctggcttcag cagagcgcag ataccaaata ctgtccttct agtgtagccg tagttaggcc
     5281 accacttcaa gaactctgta gcaccgccta catacctcgc tctgctaatc ctgttaccag
     5341 tggctgctgc cagtggcgat aagtcgtgtc ttaccgggtt ggactcaaga cgatagttac
     5401 cggataaggc gcagcggtcg ggctgaacgg ggggttcgtg cacacagccc agcttggagc
     5461 gaacgaccta caccgaactg agatacctac agcgtgagct atgagaaagc gccacgcttc
     5521 ccgaagggag aaaggcggac aggtatccgg taagcggcag ggtcggaaca ggagagcgca
     5581 cgagggagct tccaggggga aacgcctggt atctttatag tcctgtcggg tttcgccacc
     5641 tctgacttga gcgtcgattt ttgtgatgct cgtcaggggg gcggagccta tggaaaaacg
     5701 ccagcaacgc ggcc
//
